Addgene plasmid #230644: AiP1401 - pAAV-AiE2172m-minBG-SYFP2-WPRE3-BGHpA
Purpose: AiE2172m is an enhancer sequence, designed to drive AAV-mediated transgene expression in specific populations of brain cells
Depositing lab: Allen Institute for Brain Science & Bosiljka Tasic. Depositing organization: Allen Institute. Publication: A suite of enhancer AAVs and transgenic mouse lines for genetic access to cortical cell types. Ben-Simon Y, Hooper M, Narayan S, Daigle TL, Dwivedi D, Way SW, Oster A, Stafford DA, Mich JK, Taormina MJ, Martinez RA, Opitz-Araya X, Roth JR, Alexander JR, Allen S, Amster A, Arbuckle J, Ayala A, Baker PM, Bakken TE, Barcelli T, Barta S, Bendrick J, Bertagnolli D, Bielstein C, Bishwakarma P, Bowlus J, Boyer G, Brouner K, Casian B, Casper T, Chakka AB, Chakrabarty R, Chance RK, Chavan S, Clark M, Colbert K, Collman F, Daniel S, Departee M, DiValentin P, Donadio N, Dotson N, Egdorf T, Fliss T, Gabitto M, Garcia J, Gary A, Gasperini M, Gloe J, Goldy J, Gore BB, Graybuck L, Greisman N, Haeseleer F, Halterman C, Haradon Z, Hastings SD, Helback O, Ho W, Hockemeyer D, Huang C, Huff S, Hunker A, Johansen N, Jones D, Juneau Z, Kalmbach B, Kannan M, Khem S, Kussick E, Kutsal R, Larsen R, Lee C, Lee AY, Leibly M, Lenz GH, Li S, Liang E, Lusk N, Madigan Z, Malloy J, Malone J, McCue R, Melchor J, Mollenkopf T, Moosman S, Morin E, Newman D, Ng L, Ngo K, Omstead V, Otto S, Oyama A, Pena N, Pham T, Phillips E, Pom CA, Potekhina L, Ransford S, Ray PL, Rette D, Reynoldson C, Rimorin C, Rocha D, Ruiz A, Sanchez REA, Sawyer L, Sedeno-Cortes A, Sevigny JP, Shapovalova N, Shepard N, Shulga L, Sigler AR, Siverts L, Soliman S, Somasundaram S, Staats B, Stewart K, Szelenyi E, Tieu M, Trader C, Tran A, van Velthoven CTJ, Walker M, Wang Y, Weed N, Wirthlin M, Wood T, Wynalda B, Yao Z, Zhou T, Ariza J, Dee N, Reding M, Ronellenfitch K, Mufti S, Sunkin SM, Smith KA, Esposito L, Waters J, Thyagarajan B, Yao S, Lein ES, Zeng H, Levi BP, Ngai J, Ting JT, Tasic B. Cell. 2025 May 16:S0092-8674(25)00513-6. doi: 10.1016/j.cell.2025.05.002. PubMed 40403729.
Backbone
  Vector backbone: pAAV2
  Vector type: AAV
Growth in bacteria
  Bacterial resistance: Ampicillin, 100 μg/mL
  Growth temperature: 37°C
  Growth strain: NEB Stable
  Copy number: High Copy
Gene/Insert
  Gene/Insert name: SYFP2
  Species: Synthetic
  Promoter: minBG
  Cloning method: Restriction Enzyme; 5′ cloning site MluI (unknown if destroyed); 3′ cloning site SacI (unknown if destroyed)
Terms and licenses: Academic/Nonprofit Terms; Industry Terms: Not Available to Industry
How to cite: AiP1401 - pAAV-AiE2172m-minBG-SYFP2-WPRE3-BGHpA was a gift from Allen Institute for Brain Science & Bosiljka Tasic (Addgene plasmid # 230644 ; http://n2t.net/addgene:230644 ; RRID:Addgene_230644)
