[The description below was written by a language model from this plasmid's Addgene catalogue record and pLannotate feature annotations shown in this document.]
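Description:
AiP1401 - pAAV-AiE2172m-minBG-SYFP2-WPRE3-BGHpA is a 4,994 nt AAV transfer plasmid built on a pAAV2 backbone and intended for packaging a reporter genome into recombinant adeno-associated virus for delivery to brain tissue. In bacteria it is maintained by a high-copy ColE1/pUC-type origin and selected with ampicillin through the β-lactamase gene and its native promoter. An f1 phage origin is also present, along with small remnants of pBR322 bom and rop sequence that are backbone carry-over. The expression cassette is flanked by AAV2 inverted terminal repeats, which provide the cis signals for genome replication and encapsidation. The automated annotation detects a full-length ITR on the 3′ side and only short fragments on the 5′ side, which may simply reflect the difficulty of sequencing and annotating these structured repeats.

Between the ITRs, the AiE2172m enhancer sits upstream of a minimal beta-globin promoter (minBG). Neither element is picked up by the feature table, but they correspond to the unannotated stretch between the left ITR and the coding sequence, and the record indicates an MluI/SacI restriction cloning strategy. The minimal promoter has little activity by itself, so transcription depends on the enhancer, which is designed to restrict expression to particular brain cell populations; the record does not specify which. The driven gene is SYFP2, a rapidly maturing monomeric yellow fluorescent protein, followed by WPRE3, a shortened woodchuck posttranscriptional element (annotated as two WPRE fragments) that boosts transcript expression while conserving packaging capacity, and a bovine growth hormone polyadenylation signal. The construct belongs to a collection of enhancer AAVs for genetic access to cortical cell types and serves to fluorescently label cells in which the enhancer is active.
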