Features (pLannotate 1.2.2; 14 found; start..end, strand, type, name):
    584..611     +  repeat_region  AAV2 ITR (fragment): inverted terminal repeat of adeno-associated virus serotype 2 inverted
    640..667     +  repeat_region  AAV2 ITR (fragment): inverted terminal repeat of adeno-associated virus serotype 2 inverted
   1584..2300    +  CDS            SYFP2: SYFP2 is a basic (constitutively fluorescent) yellow fluorescent protein published in 2006, derived from Aequorea victoria. It is reported to be a very rapidly-maturing monomer with moderate acid sensitivity.
   2340..2497    +  misc_feature   WPRE (fragment): woodchuck hepatitis virus posttranscriptional regulatory element
   2503..2583    +  misc_feature   WPRE (fragment): woodchuck hepatitis virus posttranscriptional regulatory element
   2600..2711    +  polyA_signal   bGH poly(A) signal: bovine growth hormone polyadenylation signal
   2829..2969    +  repeat_region  AAV2 ITR: inverted terminal repeat of adeno-associated virus serotype 2 inverted
   2974..3025    -  misc_feature   bom (fragment): basis of mobility region from pBR322
   3044..3499    +  rep_origin     f1 ori (sequence partly withheld): f1 bacteriophage origin of replication; arrow indicates direction of (+) strand synthesis
   3500..3549    -  misc_feature   bom (fragment): basis of mobility region from pBR322
   3651..3686    -  CDS            rop (fragment): Rop protein, which maintains plasmids at low copy number; rop
   3781..3885    +  promoter       AmpR promoter: bla
   3886..4746    +  CDS            AmpR: β-lactamase; bla; confers resistance to ampicillin, carbenicillin, and related antibiotics
   4917..511     +  rep_origin     ori (across the origin): high-copy-number ColE1/pMB1/pBR322/pUC origin of replication
>Addgene plasmid #230644 | AiP1401 - pAAV-AiE2172m-minBG-SYFP2-WPRE3-BGHpA | addgene full sequence | sequence record 466257 | Addgene NGS Result
GGATCAAGAGCTACCAACTCTTTTTCCGAAGGTAACTGGCTTCAGCAGAGCGCAGATACCAAATACTGTT
CTTCTAGTGTAGCCGTAGTTAGGCCACCACTTCAAGAACTCTGTAGCACCGCCTACATACCTCGCTCTGC
TAATCCTGTTACCAGTGGCTGCTGCCAGTGGCGATAAGTCGTGTCTTACCGGGTTGGACTCAAGACGATA
GTTACCGGATAAGGCGCAGCGGTCGGGCTGAACGGGGGGTTCGTGCACACAGCCCAGCTTGGAGCGAACG
ACCTACACCGAACTGAGATACCTACAGCGTGAGCTATGAGAAAGCGCCACGCTTCCCGAAGGGAGAAAGG
CGGACAGGTATCCGGTAAGCGGCAGGGTCGGAACAGGAGAGCGCACGAGGGAGCTTCCAGGGGGAAACGC
CTGGTATCTTTATAGTCCTGTCGGGTTTCGCCACCTCTGACTTGAGCGTCGATTTTTGTGATGCTCGTCA
GGGGGGCGGAGCCTATGGAAAAACGCCAGCAACGCGGCCTTTTTACGGTTCCTGGCCTTTTGCTGGCCTT
TTGCTCACATGTCCTGCAGGCAGCTGCGCGCTCGCTCGCTCACTGAGGCCGCCCGGGCGTCGGGCGACCT
TTGGTCGCCCGGCCTCAGTGAGCGAGCGAGCGCGCAGAGAGGGAGTGGCCAACTCCATCACTAGGGGTTC
CTGCGGCCGCACGCGTTGTAAGAGTAATAATCGCCGGCGCTTAGATATGCAAGTTCCTAGCCCTCTGTTT
AAATTTCAATTTCACTTTAGGGTTCTGAGATGGACTTGAAGTGGTCACTGGATCTGCCTCTTCCCAATGT
GACCACAATGAGCAAATCTCCTTTCTGGTTCTCTCTATTGGTCTGGTTGGGTAGATCTATTTATCTATTG
TCTTCTTGGGGTAGAGACTGTGACAGGACTGTGACCCCCCCCCATCTTTTGGTAGCAGTCCCTGCTCTTT
GAGAGTCCCAGGAGATGAGCTCAGCTCGGCCCCGGAGGTGATGTCATCTGAGTCTTCTCCGGAGGGACTT
CCAAGGGAGCCCTGTGTGAGTTCACTCTGCACTTCTGTTTTCAAACAGCTGCTCTCTGCTCCGGTCTCTG
GGTGCCACTCTCAGTTCTCTCTTTGATTCCCACCCAAACCAACAGAGAAGCCAAGTGAAAGAGTAAAAAC
TCCCTTATGTATGTAATCAATCCACTGAAAACGAAGGTCCAAGGAGAAGCCAGCGTGCCTGTCTCGGGGA
CCTACACTCCAGCATACACAAGGACATTGCTACCTTTAAAGTCATGTTGACCACCTTGCCCCAAGGGTCT
CATGGTAGCGCATCAACCCCAAAGGGACTCACTGTTCACTTCTTCCCCCTCCGTCCTCACTGTTCTCATT
GGTTTGTTTTTCTAAGTGTATGAGTGCCTGGCCTGCATGTATGTCTAGTGGGCGTAATGCCCACAGAGGC
CACAAGCGCCGGCGGAGCTCGGGCTGGGCATAAAAGTCAGGGCAGAGCCATCTATTGCTTACATTTGCTT
CTGGGATCCAGATCTTTCGAAGCTAGCGCTACCGGTCGCCACCATGGTGAGCAAGGGCGAGGAGCTGTTC
ACCGGGGTGGTGCCCATCCTGGTCGAGCTGGACGGCGACGTAAACGGCCACAAGTTCAGCGTGTCCGGCG
AGGGCGAGGGCGATGCCACCTACGGCAAGCTGACCCTGAAGCTGATCTGCACCACCGGCAAGCTGCCCGT
GCCCTGGCCCACCCTCGTGACCACCCTGGGCTACGGCGTGCAGTGCTTCGCCCGCTACCCCGACCACATG
AAGCAGCACGACTTCTTCAAGTCCGCCATGCCCGAAGGCTACGTCCAGGAGCGCACCATCTTCTTCAAGG
ACGACGGCAACTACAAGACCCGCGCCGAGGTGAAGTTCGAGGGCGACACCCTGGTGAACCGCATCGAGCT
GAAGGGCATCGACTTCAAGGAGGACGGCAACATCCTGGGGCACAAGCTGGAGTACAACTACAACAGCCAC
AACGTCTATATCACCGCCGACAAGCAGAAGAACGGCATCAAGGCCAACTTCAAGATCCGCCACAACATCG
AGGACGGCGGCGTGCAGCTCGCCGACCACTACCAGCAGAACACCCCCATCGGCGACGGCCCCGTGCTGCT
GCCCGACAACCACTACCTGAGCTACCAGTCCAAGCTGAGCAAAGACCCCAACGAGAAGCGCGATCACATG
GTCCTGCTGGAGTTCGTGACCGCCGCCGGGATCACTCTCGGCATGGACGAGCTGTACAAGTAAGTCGACG
GCGCGCCGCGGCCGCGAATTCGATATCATAATCAACCTCTGGATTACAAAATTTGTGAAAGATTGACTGG
TATTCTTAACTATGTTGCTCCTTTTACGCTATGTGGATACGCTGCTTTAATGCCTTTGTATCATGCTATT
GCTTCCCGTATGGCTTTCATTTTCTCCTCCTTGTATAAATCCTGGTTAGTTCTTGCCACGGCGGAACTCA
TCGCCGCCTGCCTTGCCCGCTGCTGGACAGGGGCTCGGCTGTTGGGCACTGACAATTCCGTGGCTCGAGA
GATCTTCGACTGTGCCTTCTAGTTGCCAGCCATCTGTTGTTTGCCCCTCCCCCGTGCCTTCCTTGACCCT
GGAAGGTGCCACTCCCACTGTCCTTTCCTAATAAAATGAGGAAATTGCATCGCATTGTCTGAGTAGGTGT
CATTCTATTCTGGGGGGTGGGGTGGGGCAGGACAGCAAGGGGGAGGATTGGGAAGACAATAGCAGGCATG
AGATCTCACGTGCGGACCGAGCGGCCGCAGGAACCCCTAGTGATGGAGTTGGCCACTCCCTCTCTGCGCG
CTCGCTCGCTCACTGAGGCCGGGCGACCAAAGGTCGCCCGACGCCCGGGCTTTGCCCGGGCGGCCTCAGT
GAGCGAGCGAGCGCGCAGCTGCCTGCAGGGGCGCCTGATGCGGTATTTTCTCCTTACGCATCTGTGCGGT
ATTTCACACCGCATA
[95 nt withheld, positions 3026-3120]
T
[46 nt withheld, positions 3122-3167]
C
[141 nt withheld, positions 3169-3309]
CCTTTGACGTTGGAGTCCACGTTCTTT
[37 nt withheld, positions 3337-3373]
ACTCTATCTCGGGCTATTCTTTTGATTTATAAGGGATTTTGCCGATTTCGGTCTATTGGTTAAAAAATGA
GCTGATTTAACAAAAATTTAACGCGAATTTTAACAAAATATTAACGTTTACAATTTTATGGTGCACTCTC
AGTACAATCTGCTCTGATGCCGCATAGTTAAGCCAGCCCCGACACCCGCCAACACCCGCTGACGCGCCCT
GACGGGCTTGTCTGCTCCCGGCATCCGCTTACAGACAAGCTGTGACCGTCTCCGGGAGCTGCATGTGTCA
GAGGTTTTCACCGTCATCACCGAAACGCGCGAGACGAAAGGGCCTCGTGATACGCCTATTTTTATAGGTT
AATGTCATGATAATAATGGTTTCTTAGACGTCAGGTGGCACTTTTCGGGGAAATGTGCGCGGAACCCCTA
TTTGTTTATTTTTCTAAATACATTCAAATATGTATCCGCTCATGAGACAATAACCCTGATAAATGCTTCA
ATAATATTGAAAAAGGAAGAGTATGAGTATTCAACATTTCCGTGTCGCCCTTATTCCCTTTTTTGCGGCA
TTTTGCCTTCCTGTTTTTGCTCACCCAGAAACGCTGGTGAAAGTAAAAGATGCTGAAGATCAGTTGGGTG
CACGAGTGGGTTACATCGAACTGGATCTCAACAGCGGTAAGATCCTTGAGAGTTTTCGCCCCGAAGAACG
TTTTCCAATGATGAGCACTTTTAAAGTTCTGCTATGTGGCGCGGTATTATCCCGTATTGACGCCGGGCAA
GAGCAACTCGGTCGCCGCATACACTATTCTCAGAATGACTTGGTTGAGTACTCACCAGTCACAGAAAAGC
ATCTTACGGATGGCATGACAGTAAGAGAATTATGCAGTGCTGCCATAACCATGAGTGATAACACTGCGGC
CAACTTACTTCTGACAACGATCGGAGGACCGAAGGAGCTAACCGCTTTTTTGCACAACATGGGGGATCAT
GTAACTCGCCTTGATCGTTGGGAACCGGAGCTGAATGAAGCCATACCAAACGACGAGCGTGACACCACGA
TGCCTGTAGCAATGGCAACAACGTTGCGCAAACTATTAACTGGCGAACTACTTACTCTAGCTTCCCGGCA
ACAATTAATAGACTGGATGGAGGCGGATAAAGTTGCAGGACCACTTCTGCGCTCGGCCCTTCCGGCTGGC
TGGTTTATTGCTGATAAATCTGGAGCCGGTGAGCGTGGGTCTCGCGGTATCATTGCAGCACTGGGGCCAG
ATGGTAAGCCCTCCCGTATCGTAGTTATCTACACGACGGGGAGTCAGGCAACTATGGATGAACGAAATAG
ACAGATCGCTGAGATAGGTGCCTCACTGATTAAGCATTGGTAACTGTCAGACCAAGTTTACTCATATATA
CTTTAGATTGATTTAAAACTTCATTTTTAATTTAAAAGGATCTAGGTGAAGATCCTTTTTGATAATCTCA
TGACCAAAATCCCTTAACGTGAGTTTTCGTTCCACTGAGCGTCAGACCCCGTAGAAAAGATCAAAGGATC
TTCTTGAGATCCTTTTTTTCTGCGCGTAATCTGCTGCTTGCAAACAAAAAAACCACCGCTACCAGCGGTG
GTTTGTTTGCC
